>Addgene plasmid #91545 | pHH0103_TJP3-1/1 | addgene full sequence | sequence record 192605 | Addgene NGS Result
ACCTATAAAAATAGGCGTATCACGAGGCCCTTTCGTCTTCAAGAATTCCCGACACCATCGAATGGTGCAA
AACCTTTCGCGGTATGGCATGATAGCGCCCGGAAGAGAGTCAATTCAGGGTGGTGAATGTGAAACCAGTA
ACGTTATACGATGTCGCAGAGTATGCCGGTGTCTCTTATCAGACCGTTTCCCGCGTGGTGAACCAGGCCA
GCCACGTTTCTGCGAAAACGCGGGAAAAAGTGGAAGCGGCGATGGCGGAGCTGAATTACATTCCCAACCG
CGTGGCACAACAACTGGCGGGCAAACAGTCGTTGCTGATTGGCGTTGCCACCTCCAGTCTGGCCCTGCAC
GCGCCGTCGCAAATTGTCGCGGCGATTAAATCTCGCGCCGATCAACTGGGTGCCAGCGTGGTGGTGTCGA
TGGTAGAACGAAGCGGCGTCGAAGCCTGTAAAGCGGCGGTGCACAATCTTCTCGCGCAACGCGTCAGTGG
GCTGATCATTAACTATCCGCTGGATGACCAGGATGCCATTGCTGTGGAAGCTGCCTGCACTAATGTTCCG
GCGTTATTTCTTGATGTCTCTGACCAGACACCCATCAACAGTATTATTTTCTCCCATGAAGACGGTACGC
GACTGGGCGTGGAGCATCTGGTCGCATTGGGTCACCAGCAAATCGCGCTGTTAGCGGGCCCATTAAGTTC
TGTCTCGGCGCGTCTGCGTCTGGCTGGCTGGCATAAATATCTCACTCGCAATCAAATTCAGCCGATAGCG
GAACGGGAAGGCGACTGGAGTGCCATGTCCGGTTTTCAACAAACCATGCAAATGCTGAATGAGGGCATCG
TTCCCACTGCGATGCTGGTTGCCAACGATCAGATGGCGCTGGGCGCAATGCGCGCCATTACCGAGTCCGG
GCTGCGCGTTGGTGCGGATATCTCGGTAGTGGGATACGACGATACCGAAGACAGCTCATGTTATATCCCG
CCGTTAACCACCATCAAACAGGATTTTCGCCTGCTGGGGCAAACCAGCGTGGACCGCTTGCTGCAACTCT
CTCAGGGCCAGGCGGTGAAGGGCAATCAGCTGTTGCCCGTCTCACTGGTGAAAAGAAAAACCACCCTGGC
GCCCAATACGCAAACCGCCTCTCCCCGCGCGTTGGCCGATTCATTAATGCAGCTGGCACGACAGGTTTCC
CGACTGGAAAGCGGGCAGTGAGCGCAACGCAATTAATGTAAGTTAGCTCACTCATTAGGCACAATTCTCA
TGTTTGACAGCTTATCATCGACTGCACGGTGCACCAATGCTTCTGGCGTCAGGCAGCCATCGGAAGCTGT
GGTATGGCTGTGCAGGTCGTAAATCACTGCATAATTCGTGTCGCTCAAGGCGCACTCCCGTTCTGGATAA
TGTTTTTTGCGCCGACATCATAACGGTTCTGGCAAATATTCTGAAATGAGCTGTTGACAATTAATCATCG
GCTCGTATAATGTGTGGAATTGTGAGCGGATAACAATTTCACACAGGAAACAGCCAGTCCGTTTAGGTGT
TTTCACGAGCACTTCACCAACAAGGACCATAGATTATGAAAATCGAAGAACACCATCACCATCACCATTC
CAGCGGTAAGCTTATGTCCCCTATACTAGGTTATTGGAAAATTAAGGGCCTTGTGCAACCCACTCGACTT
CTTTTGGAATATCTTGAAGAAAAATATGAAGAGCATTTGTATGAGCGCGATGAAGGTGATAAATGGCGAA
ACAAAAAGTTTGAATTGGGTTTGGAGTTTCCCAATCTTCCTTATTATATTGATGGTGATGTTAAATTAAC
ACAGTCTATGGCCATCATACGTTATATAGCTGACAAGCACAACATGTTGGGTGGTTGTCCAAAAGAGCGT
GCAGAGATTTCAATGCTTGAAGGAGCGGTTTTGGATATTAGATACGGTGTTTCGAGAATTGCATATAGTA
AAGACTTTGAAACTCTCAAAGTTGATTTTCTTAGCAAGCTACCTGAAATGCTGAAAATGTTCGAAGATCG
TTTATGTCATAAAACATATTTAAATGGTGATCATGTAACCCATCCTGACTTCATGTTGTATGACGCTCTT
GATGTTGTTTTATACATGGACCCAATGTGCCTGGATGCGTTCCCAAAATTAGTTTGTTTTAAAAAACGTA
TTGAAGCTATCCCACAAATTGATAAGTACTTGAAATCCAGCAAGTATATAGCATGGCCTTTGCAGGGCTG
GCAAGCCACGTTTGGTGGTGGCGACCATCCTCCAAAATCGGATCTGGAAGTTCTGTTCCAGGGGCCCCTG
TCCAGCGGTCTGGTTCCGCGTGGTTCCGGTACCGCGGCCCAGCCGGCCTTCTACATTCGTACCCATTTTG
AACTGGAACCATCTCCACCATCTGGTCTGGGTTTTACCCGTGGTGATGTTTTCCATGTCCTGGATACCTT
ACATCCAGGTCCAGGTCAAAGTCATGCACGTGGTGGTCATTGGTTAGCAGTTCGTATGGGTCGTGATCTG
CGTGAACAGGAACGTGGTATCATTCCAAATCAGTCCCGTGCAGAACAACTGGCGGCCGCATA
[142 nt withheld, positions 2583-2724]
C
[98 nt withheld, positions 2726-2823]
AGTTTGTACTGGTGACGAAACTCAGTGTCTAGCTAGAGTGGC
[149 nt withheld, positions 2866-3014]
T
[41 nt withheld, positions 3016-3056]
T
[62 nt withheld, positions 3058-3119]
A
[35 nt withheld, positions 3121-3155]
CCTCCCTCAATCGGTTGAATGTCGCCCTTTTGTCTTTGGCGCTGGTAAACCATATGAA
[86 nt withheld, positions 3214-3299]
T
[54 nt withheld, positions 3301-3354]
CTAGCGCCGCCCTATACCTTGTCTGCCTCCCCGCGTTGCGTCGCGGTGCATGGAGCCGGGCCACCTCGAC
CTGAATGGAAGCCGGCGGCACCTCGCTAACGGATTCACCACTCCAAGAATTGGAGCCAATCAATTCTTGC
GGAGAACTGTGAATGCGCAAACCAACCCTTGGCAGAACATATCCATCGCGTCCGCCATCTCCAGCAGCCG
CACGCGGCGCATCTCGGGCAGCGTTGGGTCCTGGCCACGGGTGCGCATGATCGTGCTCCTGTCGTTGAGG
ACCCGGCTAGGCTGGCGGGGTTGCCTTACTGGTTAGCAGAATGAATCACCGATACGCGAGCGAACGTGAA
GCGACTGCTGCTGCAAAACGTCTGCGACCTGAGCAACAACATGAATGGTCTTCGGTTTCCGTGTTTCGTA
AAGTCTGGAAACGCGGAAGTCAGCGCCCTGCACCATTATGTTCCGGATCTGCATCGCAGGATGCTGCTGG
CTACCCTGTGGAACACCTACATCTGTATTAACGAAGCGCTGGCATTGACCCTGAGTGATTTTTCTCTGGT
CCCGCCGCATCCATACCGCCAGTTGTTTACCCTCACAACGTTCCAGTAACCGGGCATGTTCATCATCAGT
AACCCGTATCGTGAGCATCCTCTCTCGTTTCATCGGTATCATTACCCCCATGAACAGAAATCCCCCTTAC
ACGGAGGCATCAGTGACCAAACAGGAAAAAACCGCCCTTAACATGGCCCGCTTTATCAGAAGCCAGACAT
TAACGCTTCTGGAGAAACTCAACGAGCTGGACGCGGATGAACAGGCAGACATCTGTGAATCGCTTCACGA
CCACGCTGATGAGCTTTACCGCAGGATCCGCGAAATTGTAAGCGTTAATATTTTGTTAAAATTCGCGTTA
AATTTTTGTTAAATCAGCTCATTTTTTAACCAATAGGCCGAAATCGGCAAAATCCCTTATAAATCAAAAG
AATAGACCGAGATAGGGT
[37 nt withheld, positions 4353-4389]
AAAGAACGTGGACTCCAACGTCAAAGG
[49 nt withheld, positions 4417-4465]
T
[91 nt withheld, positions 4467-4557]
G
[124 nt withheld, positions 4559-4682]
CGCGGATCCTGCCTCGCGCGTTTCGGTGATGACGGTGAAAACCTCTGACACATGCAGCTCCCGGAGACGG
TCACAGCTTGTCTGTAAGCGGATGCCGGGAGCAGACAAGCCCGTCAGGGCGCGTCAGCGGGTGTTGGCGG
GTGTCGGGGCGCAGCCATGACCCAGTCACGTAGCGATAGCGGAGTGTATACTGGCTTAACTATGCGGCAT
CAGAGCAGATTGTACTGAGAGTGCACCATATGCGGTGTGAAATACCGCACAGATGCGTAAGGAGAAAATA
CCGCATCAGGCGCTCTTCCGCTTCCTCGCTCACTGACTCGCTGCGCTCGGTCGTTCGGCTGCGGCGAGCG
GTATCAGCTCACTCAAAGGCGGTAATACGGTTATCCACAGAATCAGGGGATAACGCAGGAAAGAACATGT
GAGCAAAAGGCCAGCAAAAGGCCAGGAACCGTAAAAAGGCCGCGTTGCTGGCGTTTTTCCATAGGCTCCG
CCCCCCTGACGAGCATCACAAAAATCGACGCTCAAGTCAGAGGTGGCGAAACCCGACAGGACTATAAAGA
TACCAGGGTTTCCCCCTGGAAGCTCCCTCGTGCGCTCTCCTGTTCCGACCCTGCCGCTTACCGGATACCT
GTCCGCCTTTCTCCCTTCGGGAAGCGTGGCGCTTTCTCATAGCTCACGCTGTAGGTATCTCAGTTCGGTG
TAGGTCGTTCGCTCCAAGCTGGGCTGTGTGCACGAACCCCCCGTTCAGCCCGACCGCTGCGCCTTATCCG
GTAACTATCGTCTTGAGTCCAACCCGGTAAGACACGACTTATCGCCACTGGCAGCAGCCACTGGTAACAG
GATTAGCAGAGCGAGGTATGTAGGCGGTGCTACAGAGTTCTTGAAGTGGTGGCCTAACTACGGCTACACT
AGAAGGACAGTATTTGGTATCTGCGCTCTGCTGAAGCCAGTTACCTTCGGAAAAAGAGTTGGTAGCTCTT
GATCCGGCAAACAAACCACCGCTGGTAGCGGTGGTTTTTTTGTTTGCAAGCAGCAGATTACGCGCAGAAA
AAAAGGATCTCAAGAAGATCCTTTGATCTTTTCTACGGGGTCTGACGCTCAGTGGAACGAAAACTCACGT
TAAGGGATTTTGGTCATGAGATTATCAAAAAGGATCTTCACCTAGATCCTTTTAAATTAAAAATGAAGTT
TTAAATCAATCTAAAGTATATATGAGTAAACTTGGTCTGACAGTTACCAATGCTTAATCAGTGAGGCACC
TATCTCAGCGATCTGTCTATTTCGTTCATCCATAGTTGCCTGACTCCCCGTCGTGTAGATAACTACGATA
CGGGAGGGCTTACCATCTGGCCCCAGTGCTGCAATGATACCGCGAGACCCACGCTCACCGGCTCCAGATT
TATCAGCAATAAACCAGCCAGCCGGAAGGGCCGAGCGCAGAAGTGGTCCTGCAACTTTATCCGCCTCCAT
CCAGTCTATTAATTGTTGCCGGGAAGCTAGAGTAAGTAGTTCGCCAGTTAATAGTTTGCGCAACGTTGTT
GCCATTGCTGCAGGCATCGTGGTGTCACGCTCGTCGTTTGGTATGGCTTCATTCAGCTCCGGTTCCCAAC
GATCAAGGCGAGTTACATGATCCCCCATGTTGTGCAAAAAAGCGGTTAGCTCCTTCGGTCCTCCGATCGT
TGTCAGAAGTAAGTTGGCCGCAGTGTTATCACTCATGGTTATGGCAGCACTGCATAATTCTCTTACTGTC
ATGCCATCCGTAAGATGCTTTTCTGTGACTGGTGAGTACTCAACCAAGTCATTCTGAGAATAGTGTATGC
GGCGACCGAGTTGCTCTTGCCCGGCGTCAACACGGGATAATACCGCGCCACATAGCAGAACTTTAAAAGT
GCTCATCATTGGAAAACGTTCTTCGGGGCGAAAACTCTCAAGGATCTTACCGCTGTTGAGATCCAGTTCG
ATGTAACCCACTCGTGCACCCAACTGATCTTCAGCATCTTTTACTTTCACCAGCGTTTCTGGGTGAGCAA
AAACAGGAAGGCAAAATGCCGCAAAAAAGGGAATAAGGGCGACACGGAAATGTTGAATACTCATACTCTT
CCTTTTTCAATATTATTGAAGCATTTATCAGGGTTATTGTCTCATGAGCGGATACATATTTGAATGTATT
TAGAAAAATAAACAAATAGGGGTTCCGCGCACATTTCCCCGAAAAGTGCCACCTGACGTCTAAGAAACCA
TTATTATCATGACATTA
Features (pLannotate 1.2.2; 21 found; start..end, strand, type, name):
     51..128     +  promoter       lacIq promoter: lacI (mutant); In the lacIq allele, a single base change in the promoter boosts expression of the lacI gene about 10-fold.
    129..1211    +  CDS            lacI: lac repressor; lacI; The lac repressor binds to the lac operator to inhibit transcription in E. coli. This inhibition can be relieved by adding lactose or isopropyl-β-D-thiogalactopyranoside (IPTG).
   1224..1245    +  protein_bind   CAP binding site: CAP binding activates transcription in the presence of cAMP. E. coli catabolite activator protein
   1264..1281    +  promoter       tet promoter (fragment): E. coli promoter for tetracycline efflux protein gene
   1454..1482    +  promoter       tac promoter: strong E. coli promoter; hybrid between the trp and lac UV5 promoters
   1490..1506    +  protein_bind   lac operator: The lac repressor binds to the lac operator to inhibit transcription in E. coli. This inhibition can be relieved by adding lactose or isopropyl-β-D-thiogalactopyranoside (IPTG). lac repressor encoded by lacI
   1591..1608    +  CDS            6xHis: 6xHis affinity tag
   1624..2277    +  CDS            GST26_SCHJA: Experimental evidence at protein level: Swiss-Prot protein existence level 1. GST isoenzymes appear to play a central role in the parasite detoxification system. Other functions are also suspected including a role in increasing the solubility of haematin in the parasite gut. From Schistosoma japonicum (Blood fluke).
   2269..2577    +  CDS            Tjp3 (fragment): ZO3_MOUSE - Also known as Zo3. Experimental evidence at protein level: Swiss-Prot protein existence level 1. Tjp1, Tjp2, and Tjp3 are closely related scaffolding proteins that link tight junction (TJ) transmembrane proteins such as claudins, junctional adhesion molecules, and occludin to the actin cytoskeleton (PubMed:17000770). The tight junction acts to limit movement of substances through the paracellular space and as a boundary between the compositionally distinct apical and basolateral plasma membrane domains of epithelial and endothelial cells. Binds and recruits PatJ to tight junctions
   2587..2634    +  terminator     fd terminator (sequence withheld): central terminator from bacteriophage fd (Otsuka and Kunisawa, 1982)
   2639..2851    +  CDS            M13 gene III (fragment) (sequence partly withheld): pIII; III; minor coat protein
   2866..3336    +  CDS            M13 gene III (fragment) (sequence partly withheld): pIII; III; minor coat protein
   3358..3428    +  CDS            TcR (fragment): tetracycline efflux protein; tet; confers resistance to tetracycline
   3670..4050    -  CDS            YPB1_ECOLX: Protein predicted: Swiss-Prot protein existence level 4. From Escherichia coli.
   4067..4218    +  CDS            rop (fragment): Rop protein, which maintains plasmids at low copy number; rop
   4254..4682    -  rep_origin     f1 ori (sequence partly withheld): f1 bacteriophage origin of replication; arrow indicates direction of (+) strand synthesis
   4691..4730    +  CDS            rop (fragment): Rop protein, which maintains plasmids at low copy number; rop
   4832..4972    +  misc_feature   bom: basis of mobility region from pBR322
   5158..5745    -  rep_origin     ori: high-copy-number ColE1/pMB1/pBR322/pUC origin of replication
   5916..6776    -  CDS            AmpR: β-lactamase; bla; confers resistance to ampicillin, carbenicillin, and related antibiotics
   6777..6881    -  promoter       AmpR promoter: bla
