[The description below was written by a language model from this plasmid's Addgene catalogue record and pLannotate feature annotations shown in this document.]
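Description:
pHH0103_TJP3-1/1 is a bacterial expression plasmid of about 6.9 kb, built on the pHH0103 backbone, for producing and purifying an SH3 domain from human TJP3 (tight junction protein 3, also called ZO-3). The "1/1" in the name presumably indicates the only SH3 domain in this protein, though the record does not explain the notation. The 266 bp insert was cloned between SfiI and NotI sites. The annotation software matched it to the mouse Tjp3 orthologue, which likely reflects sequence similarity, as the catalogue entry lists the species as human.

Expression is driven by the strong hybrid tac promoter followed by a lac operator. The plasmid also carries lacI under the lacIq promoter, so transcription is repressed until induced with IPTG. The open reading frame begins with a 6xHis tag, followed by Schistosoma japonicum glutathione S-transferase and then the TJP3 fragment. The product is therefore an N-terminally His- and GST-tagged SH3 domain, suited to nickel or glutathione affinity purification. An fd phage terminator lies immediately downstream.

Beyond the terminator are fragments of M13 gene III, along with partial tetracycline-resistance and rop sequences and an f1 origin. These suggest descent from a phagemid display vector, and the fragments are unlikely to be part of the expressed product.

Propagation relies on a ColE1/pBR322-type origin with a bom region, and selection uses ampicillin resistance (β-lactamase). The catalogue lists the plasmid as low copy. It belongs to a collection used to survey the binding specificities of the human SH3 domain family.
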