Addgene plasmid #91545: pHH0103_TJP3-1/1
Purpose: Protein expression and purification of human SH3 domain construct TJP3-1/1
Depositing lab: Sachdev Sidhu. Depositing organization: University of Toronto. Publication: Comprehensive Analysis of the Human SH3 Domain Family Reveals a Wide Variety of Non-canonical Specificities. Teyra J, Huang H, Jain S, Guan X, Dong A, Liu Y, Tempel W, Min J, Tong Y, Kim PM, Bader GD, Sidhu SS. Structure. 2017 Oct 3;25(10):1598-1610.e3. doi: 10.1016/j.str.2017.07.017. Epub 2017 Sep 7. PubMed 28890361.
Backbone
  Vector backbone: pHH0103
  Vector type: Bacterial Expression
Growth in bacteria
  Bacterial resistance: Ampicillin, 100 μg/mL
  Growth temperature: 37°C
  Growth strain: DH5alpha
  Copy number: Low Copy
Gene/Insert
  Gene/Insert name: TJP3-1/1
  Species: H. sapiens (human)
  Insert size (bp): 266
  Entrez Gene: TJP3 (a.k.a. ZO-3, ZO3)
  Cloning method: Restriction Enzyme; 5′ cloning site Sfi1 (unknown if destroyed); 3′ cloning site Not1 (unknown if destroyed)
Terms and licenses: Academic/Nonprofit Terms; Industry Terms: Not Available to Industry
How to cite: pHH0103_TJP3-1/1 was a gift from Sachdev Sidhu (Addgene plasmid # 91545 ; http://n2t.net/addgene:91545 ; RRID:Addgene_91545)
