>Addgene plasmid #91545 | pHH0103_TJP3-1/1 | depositor partial sequence | sequence record 176033 | insert sequence
GGTACCGAATTCGGATCCGCGCGCTGTTCTACATTCGTACCCATTTTGAACTGGAACCATCTCCACCATC
TGGTCTGGGTTTTACCCGTGGTGATGTTTTCCATGTCCTGGATACCTTACATCCAGGTCCAGGTCAAAGT
CATGCACGTGGTGGTCATTGGTTAGCAGTTCGTATGGGTCGTGATCTGCGTGAACAGGAACGTGGTATCA
TTCCAAATCAGTCCCGTGCAGAACAACTGGCGGCCGCTAGCTAAGTCGACGAGCTC
